>Addgene plasmid #153028 | pJF143.J3 | addgene full sequence | sequence record 310112 | Addgene NGS Result
GACGTCAGCATTTGCGATCATTCACGCAGCGCTTATTCAGTTGCTCACTGCGATGTCATAATCATCGCTA
CGAGCTGTGAAAGATGCATAAAGCTCGTACGACGCGTTCGCTCGTCTCCTCACTTCTCCTACGGAGCGTT
CTGGACACAACGTCGTCTTGAAGTTGCGATTATAGATTGACAGCTAGCTCAGTCCTAGGGATTGTGCTAG
CGAATTCATTAAAGAGGAGAAAGGTACCATGGCGAGTAGCGAAGACGTTATCAAAGAGTTCATGCGTTTC
AAAGTTCGTATGGAAGGTTCCGTTAACGGTCACGAGTTCGAAATCGAAGGTGAAGGTGAAGGTCGTCCGT
ACGAAGGTACCCAGACCGCTAAACTGAAAGTTACCAAAGGTGGTCCGCTGCCGTTCGCTTGGGACATCCT
GTCCCCGCAGTTCCAGTACGGTTCCAAAGCTTACGTTAAACACCCGGCTGACATCCCGGACTACCTGAAA
CTGTCCTTCCCGGAAGGTTTCAAATGGGAACGTGTTATGAACTTCGAAGACGGTGGTGTTGTTACCGTTA
CCCAGGACTCCTCCCTGCAAGACGGTGAGTTCATCTACAAAGTTAAACTGCGTGGTACCAACTTCCCGTC
CGACGGTCCGGTTATGCAGAAAAAAACCATGGGTTGGGAAGCTTCCACCGAACGTATGTACCCGGAAGAC
GGTGCTCTGAAAGGTGAAATCAAAATGCGTCTGAAACTGAAAGACGGTGGTCACTACGACGCTGAAGTTA
AAACCACCTACATGGCTAAAAAACCGGTTCAGCTGCCGGGTGCTTACAAAACCGACATCAAACTGGACAT
CACCTCCCACAACGAAGACTACACCATCGTTGAACAGTACGAACGTGCTGAAGGTCGTCACTCCACCGGT
GCTTAAGGATCCAAACTCGAGTAAGGATCTCCAGGCATCAAATAAAACGAAAGGCTCAGTCGAAAGACTG
GGCCTTTCGTTTTATCTGTTGTTTGTCGGTGAACGCTCTCTACTAGAGTCACACTGGCTCACCTTCGGGT
GGGCCTTTCTGCGTTTATACCTAGGGTACGGGTTTTGCTGCCCGCAAACGGGCTGTTCTGGTGTTGCTAG
TTTGTTATCAGAATCGCAGATCCGGCTTCAGCCGGTTTGCCGGCTGAAAGCGCTATTTCTTCCAGAATTG
CCATGATTTTTTCCCCACGGGAGGCGTCACTGGCTCCCGTGTTGTCGGCAGCTTTGATTCGATAAGCAGC
ATCGCCTGTTTCAGGCTGTCTATGTGTGACTGTTGAGCTGTAACAAGTTGTCTCAGGTGTTCAATTTCAT
GTTCTAGTTGCTTTGTTTTACTGGTTTCACCTGTTCTATTAGGTGTTACATGCTGTTCATCTGTTACATT
GTCGATCTGTTCATGGTGAACAGCTTTGAATGCACCAAAAACTCGTAAAAGCTCTGATGTATCTATCTTT
TTTACACCGTTTTCATCTGTGCATATGGACAGTTTTCCCTTTGATATGTAACGGTGAACAGTTGTTCTAC
TTTTGTTTGTTAGTCTTGATGCTTCACTGATAGATACAAGAGCCATAAGAACCTCAGATCCTTCCGTATT
TAGCCAGTATGTTCTCTAGTGTGGTTCGTTGTTTTTGCGTGAGCCATGAGAACGAACCATTGAGATCATA
CTTACTTTGCATGTCACTCAAAAATTTTGCCTCAAAACTGGTGAGCTGAATTTTTGCAGTTAAAGCATCG
TGTAGTGTTTTTCTTAGTCCGTTATGTAGGTAGGAATCTGATGTAATGGTTGTTGGTATTTTGTCACCAT
TCATTTTTATCTGGTTGTTCTCAAGTTCGGTTACGAGATCCATTTGTCTATCTAGTTCAACTTGGAAAAT
CAACGTATCAGTCGGGCGGCCTCGCTTATCAACCACCAATTTCATATTGCTGTAAGTGTTTAAATCTTTA
CTTATTGGTTTCAAAACCCATTGGTTAAGCCTTTTAAACTCATGGTAGTTATTTTCAAGCATTAACATGA
ACTTAAATTCATCAAGGCTAATCTCTATATTTGCCTTGTGAGTTTTCTTTTGTGTTAGTTCTTTTAATAA
CCACTCATAAATCCTCATAGAGTATTTGTTTTCAAAAGACTTAACATGTTCCAGATTATATTTTATGAAT
TTTTTTAACTGGAAAAGATAAGGCAATATCTCTTCACTAAAAACTAATTCTAATTTTTCGCTTGAGAACT
TGGCATAGTTTGTCCACTGGAAAATCTCAAAGCCTTTAACCAAAGGATTCCTGATTTCCACAGTTCTCGT
CATCAGCTCTCTGGTTGCTTTAGCTAATACACCATAAGCATTTTCCCTACTGATGTTCATCATCTGAGCG
TATTGGTTATAAGTGAACGATACCGTCCGTTCTTTCCTTGTAGGGTTTTCAATCGTGGGGTTGAGTAGTG
CCACACAGCATAAAATTAGCTTGGTTTCATGCTCCGTTAAGTCATAGCGACTAATCGCTAGTTCATTTGC
TTTGAAAACAACTAATTCAGACATACATCTCAATTGGTCTAGGTGATTTTAATCACTATACCAATTGAGA
TGGGCTAGTCAATGATAATTACTAGTCCTTTTCCCGGGTGATCTGGGTATCTGTAAATTCTGCTAGACCT
TTGCTGGAAAACTTGTAAATTCTGCTAGACCCTCTGTAAATTCCGCTAGACCTTTGTGTGTTTTTTTTGT
TTATATTCAAGTGGTTATAATTTATAGAATAAAGAAAGAATAAAAAAAGATAAAAAGAATAGATCCCAGC
CCTGTGTATAACTCACTACTTTAGTCAGTTCCGCAGTATTACAAAAGGATGTCGCAAACGCTGTTTGCTC
CTCTACAAAACAGACCTTAAAACCCTAAAGGCTTAAGTAGCACCCTCGCAAGCTCGGGCAAATCGCTGAA
TATTCCTTTTGTCTCCGACCATCAGGCACCTGAGTCGCTGTCTTTTTCGTGACATTCAGTTCGCTGCGCT
CACGGCTCTGGCAGTGAATGGGGGTAAATGGCACTACAGGCGCCTTTTATGGATTCATGCAAGGAAACTA
CCCATAATACAAGAAAAGCCCGTCACGGGCTTCTCAGGGCGTTTTATGGCGGGTCTGCTATGTGGTGCTA
TCTGACTTTTTGCTGTTCAGCAGTTCCTGCCCTCTGATTTTCCAGTCTGACCACTTCGGATTATCCCGTG
ACAGGTCATTCAGACTGGCTAATGCACCCAGTAAGGCAGCGGTATCATCAACAGGCTTACCCGTCTTACT
GTCCCTAGTGCTTGGATTCTCACCAATAAAAAACGCCCGGCGGCAACCGAGCGTTCTGAACAAATCCAGA
TGGAGTTCTGAGGTCATTACTGGATCTATCAACAGGAGTCCAAGCGAGCTCGTAAACTTGGTCTGACAGT
TACCAATGCTTAATCAGTGAGGCACCTATCTCAGCGATCTGTCTATTTCGTTCATCCATAGTTGCCTGAC
TCCCCGTCGTGTAGATAACTACGATACGGGAGGGCTTACCATCTGGCCCCAGTGCTGCAATGATACCGCG
AGACCCACGCTCACCGGCTCCAGATTTATCAGCAATAAACCAGCCAGCCGGAAGGGCCGAGCGCAGAAGT
GGTCCTGCAACTTTATCCGCCTCCATCCAGTCTATTAATTGTTGCCGGGAAGCTAGAGTAAGTAGTTCGC
CAGTTAATAGTTTGCGCAACGTTGTTGCCATTGCTACAGGCATCGTGGTGTCACGCTCGTCGTTTGGTAT
GGCTTCATTCAGCTCCGGTTCCCAACGATCAAGGCGAGTTACATGATCCCCCATGTTGTGCAAAAAAGCG
GTTAGCTCCTTCGGTCCTCCGATCGTTGTCAGAAGTAAGTTGGCCGCAGTGTTATCACTCATGGTTATGG
CAGCACTGCATAATTCTCTTACTGTCATGCCATCCGTAAGATGCTTTTCTGTGACTGGTGAGTACTCAAC
CAAGTCATTCTGAGAATAGTGTATGCGGCGACCGAGTTGCTCTTGCCCGGCGTCAATACGGGATAATACC
GCGCCACATAGCAGAACTTTAAAAGTGCTCATCATTGGAAAACGTTCTTCGGGGCGAAAACTCTCAAGGA
TCTTACCGCTGTTGAGATCCAGTTCGATGTAACCCACTCGTGCACCCAACTGATCTTCAGCATCTTTTAC
TTTCACCAGCGTTTCTGGGTGAGCAAAAACAGGAAGGCAAAATGCCGCAAAAAAGGGAATAAGGGCGACA
CGGAAATGTTGAATACTCATACTCTTCCTTTTTCAATATTATTGAAGCATTTATCAGGGTTATTGTCTCA
TGAGCGGATACATATTTGAATGTATTTAGAAAAATAAACAAATAGGGGTTCCGCGCACATTTCCCCGAAA
AGTGCCACCTGTGGCAATTCC
Features (pLannotate 1.2.2; 9 found; start..end, strand, type, name):
    177..199     +  promoter       J23119(SpeI) promoter (fragment): bacterial promoter (Registry of Standard Biological Parts BBa J23119) modified to end with an SpeI site
    239..916     +  CDS            mRFP1: monomeric derivative of DsRed (Campbell et al., 2002)
    949..1020    +  terminator     rrnB T1 terminator: transcription terminator T1 from the E. coli rrnB gene
   1036..1063    +  terminator     T7Te terminator: phage T7 early transcription terminator
   1594..2544    -  CDS            Rep101: RepA protein needed for replication with the pSC101 origin; rep101
   2592..2814    -  rep_origin     pSC101 ori: low-copy replication origin that requires the Rep101 protein
   3306..3400    -  terminator     lambda t0 terminator: transcription terminator from phage lambda
   3430..4290    -  CDS            AmpR: β-lactamase; bla; confers resistance to ampicillin, carbenicillin, and related antibiotics
   4291..4395    -  promoter       AmpR promoter: bla
