[The description below was written by a language model from this plasmid's Addgene catalogue record and pLannotate feature annotations shown in this document.]
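Description:
pJF143.J3 is a low-copy bacterial expression plasmid of about 4.4 kb, built on a vector the record calls "SC101**". It serves as a fluorescent reporter construct in a study of CRISPR activation (CRISPRa) in bacteria. Replication depends on the pSC101 origin together with the plasmid-encoded Rep101 (RepA) initiator protein, which that origin requires. The "**" in the backbone name suggests a variant of the standard replicon, but the record does not explain it. Selection is by ampicillin, through a β-lactamase gene driven by its native bla promoter and followed by the phage lambda t0 terminator. This maintenance cassette and the replicon are both annotated on the opposite strand to the reporter.

The payload is a synthetic "J3-mRFP1" cassette. The coding sequence for mRFP1, a monomeric red fluorescent derivative of DsRed, sits downstream of a short region that the automated annotation matches only as a fragment of the BioBrick J23119 family of constitutive sigma-70 promoters. This partial match fits a related minimal promoter rather than full-strength J23119, but the record does not define the exact promoter or what "J3" is. Given the associated publication, J3 is presumably an upstream synthetic sequence carrying guide RNA target sites for a CRISPRa complex. Transcription of the reporter ends at tandem rrnB T1 and T7Te terminators, which insulate it from the rest of the plasmid. No guide RNA, Cas protein or activator component is annotated, so these would have to come from other constructs. The plasmid would then report activation as red fluorescence in E. coli.
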