Addgene plasmid #153028: pJF143.J3
Purpose: J3-mRFP1
Depositing lab: Jesse Zalatan. Depositing organization: University of Washington. Publication: Effective CRISPRa-mediated control of gene expression in bacteria must overcome strict target site requirements. Fontana J, Dong C, Kiattisewee C, Chavali VP, Tickman BI, Carothers JM, Zalatan JG. Nat Commun. 2020 Apr 1;11(1):1618. doi: 10.1038/s41467-020-15454-y. PubMed 32238808.
Backbone
  Vector backbone: SC101** vector
  Vector type: Bacterial Expression
Growth in bacteria
  Bacterial resistance: Ampicillin, 100 μg/mL
  Growth temperature: 37°C
  Growth strain: DH5alpha
  Copy number: Low Copy
Gene/Insert
  Gene/Insert name: J3-mRFP1
  Species: Synthetic
Terms and licenses: Academic/Nonprofit Terms; Industry Terms: Not Available to Industry
How to cite: pJF143.J3 was a gift from Jesse Zalatan (Addgene plasmid # 153028 ; http://n2t.net/addgene:153028 ; RRID:Addgene_153028)
